Addgene plasmid #31958: pBabe hygro 3xFLAG Dna2 dm (nuc + hel)
Depositing lab: Sheila Stewart. Depositing organization: Washington University in Saint Louis. Publication: Okazaki Fragment Processing-independent Role for Human Dna2 Enzyme during DNA Replication. Duxin JP, Moore HR, Sidorova J, Karanja K, Honaker Y, Dao B, Piwnica-Worms H, Campbell JL, Monnat RJ Jr, Stewart SA. J Biol Chem. 2012 Jun 22;287(26):21980-91. Epub 2012 May 7. 10.1074/jbc.M112.359018 PubMed 22570476.
Backbone
  Vector backbone: pBabe hygro 3xFLAG
  Backbone size w/o insert (bp): 5200
  Vector type: Mammalian Expression, Retroviral
  Selectable markers: Hygromycin
Growth in bacteria
  Bacterial resistance: Ampicillin, 100 μg/mL
  Growth temperature: 37°C
  Growth strain: DH5alpha
  Copy number: High Copy
Gene/Insert
  Gene/Insert name: hDna2 (alt name: Dna2L)
  Species: H. sapiens (human)
  Insert size (bp): 3200
  Mutation: Changed start ATG to AAA, and D294A and K671E
  GenBank ID: NM_001080449
  Entrez Gene: DNA2 (a.k.a. DNA2L, hDNA2)
  Tag / fusion protein: 3xFLAG (N terminal on backbone)
  Cloning method: Restriction Enzyme; 5′ cloning site PAC1 (not destroyed); 3′ cloning site SAL1 (not destroyed)
  Sequencing primers: 5′ pBabe 5'
Terms and licenses: Academic/Nonprofit Terms; Industry Terms: Not Available to Industry
Depositor comments: to get 3xFLAG Dna2 out cut with BAMH1 SAL1; this vector expresses hDna2 ATPase/helicase and nuclease deficient.
How to cite: pBabe hygro 3xFLAG Dna2 dm (nuc + hel) was a gift from Sheila Stewart (Addgene plasmid # 31958)
