[The description below was written by a language model from this plasmid's Addgene catalogue record.]
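Description:
pBabe hygro 3xFLAG Dna2 dm (nuc + hel) is a retroviral mammalian expression plasmid built on a pBabe hygro backbone (about 5.2 kb) that already carries an N-terminal 3xFLAG epitope. It is propagated in E. coli as a high-copy plasmid under ampicillin selection, and transduced or transfected mammalian cells are selected with hygromycin. As a pBabe-type vector it is meant to be packaged into retroviral particles for stable integration and expression in target cells. The record gives no feature table, so the promoter arrangement, LTRs and packaging signal are not individually documented here.

The insert is the roughly 3.2 kb human DNA2 (Dna2L) coding sequence, cloned between PacI and SalI sites that both remain intact. The native start ATG was changed to AAA so that translation initiates upstream and reads through the backbone-encoded 3xFLAG tag, yielding an N-terminally tagged protein suitable for anti-FLAG detection or immunoprecipitation. Two point mutations, D294A and K671E, are present. The depositor describes the resulting "double mutant" as deficient in both the nuclease and the ATPase/helicase activities, although the record does not explicitly assign each substitution to one activity. The whole 3xFLAG-Dna2 cassette can be excised with BamHI and SalI for transfer to other vectors.

The construct comes from work examining a role for human Dna2 during DNA replication that is independent of Okazaki fragment processing. It is suited to use as a catalytically inactive control, for example alongside wild-type or single-mutant versions, to test which enzymatic activities of Dna2 a cellular phenotype requires.
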