>Addgene plasmid #31958 | pBabe hygro 3xFLAG Dna2 dm (nuc + hel) | addgene partial sequence | sequence record 37652 | pBABE-5
ATCCGCCGCCCACATGGACTACAAAGACCATGACGGTGATTATAAAGATCATGACATCGATTACAAGGAT
GACGATGACTTAATTAAAGAGCAGCTGAACGAACTGGAGCTGCTGATGGAGAAGAGTTTTTGGGAGGAGG
CGGAGCTGCCGGCGGAGCTATTTCAGAAGAAAGTGGTAGCTTCCTTTCCAAGAACAGTTCTGAGCACAGG
AATGGATAACCGGTACCTGGTGTTGGCAGTCAATACTGTACAGAACAAAGAGGGAAACTGTGAAAAGCGC
CTGGTCATCACTGCTTCACAGTCACTAGAAAATAAAGAACTATGCATCCTTAGGAATGACTGGTGTTCTG
TTCCAGTAGAGCCAGGAGATATCATTCATTTGGAGGGAGACTGCACATCTGACACTTGGATAATAGATAA
AGATTTTGGATATTTGATTCTGTATCCAGACATGCTGATTTCTGGCACCAGCATAGCCAGTAGTATTCGA
TGTATGAGAAGAGCTGTCCTGAGTGAAACTTTTAGGAGCTCTGATCCAGCCACACGCCAAATGCTAATTG
GTACGGTTCTCCATGAGGTGTTTCAAAAAGCCATAAATAATAGCTTTGCCCCAGAAAAGCTACAAGAACT
TGCTTTTCAAACAATTCAAGAAATAAGACATTTGAAGGAAATGTACCGCTTAAATCTAAGTCAAGATGAA
