>Addgene plasmid #31958 | pBabe hygro 3xFLAG Dna2 dm (nuc + hel) | addgene partial sequence | sequence record 38287 | hDNA2-F 5'-CCCTCAGATGCAGCTCTCTC-3'
ATATTCACATGTAACATTGAAGTCGTGGAAACCAATGGATATTGAAGAAAGCATTTGGTCCCCTAGGTTT
GGATTGAAAGGCAAAATAGCTGTTACAGTTGGTGTGAAAATACATCGAGGGTATAAAACAAAATACAAGA
TAATGCCGCTGGAACTTAAAACTGGCAAAGAATCAAATTCTATTGAACACCGTAGTCAGGTTGTTCTGTA
CACTCTACTAAGCCAAGAGAGAAGAGCTGATCCAGAGGCTGGCTTGCTTCTCTACCTCAAGACTGGTCAG
ATGTACCCTGTGCCTGCCAACCATCTAGATAAAAGAGAATTATTAAAGCTAAGAAACCAGATGGCATTCT
CATTGTTTCACCGTATTAGCAAATCTGCTACTAGACAGAAGACACAGCTTGCTTCTTTGCCACAAATAAT
TGAGGAAGAGAAAACTTGTAAATATTGTTCACAAATTGGCAATTGTGCTCTTTATAGCAGAGCAGTTGAA
CAACAGATGGATTGTAGTTCAGTCCCAATTGTGATGCTGCCCAAAATAGAAGAAGAAACCCAGCATCTGA
AGCAAACACACTTAGAATATTTCAGCCTTTGGTGTCTAATGTTAACCCTGGAGTCACAATCGAAGGATAA
TAAAAAGAATCACCAAAATATCTGGCTAATGCCTGCTTCGGAAATGGAGAAGAGTGGCAGTTGCATTGGA
AACCTGATTAGAATGGAACATGTAAAGATAGTTTGTGATGGGCAATATTTACATAATTTCCAATGTAAAC
ATGGTGCCATACCTGTCACAAATCTAATGGCAGGTGACAGAGTTATTGTAAGTGGAGAAGAAAGGTCACT
GTTTGCTTTGTCTAGAGGATATGTGAAGGAGATTAACATGACAACAGTAC
