>Addgene plasmid #31958 | pBabe hygro 3xFLAG Dna2 dm (nuc + hel) | addgene partial sequence | sequence record 38288 | hDNA2-F2 5'-cttccacatgatgcaaagga-3'
TTGATAGCCTCAGAGGCAGCGATGAAAAAGGTACTTCTTTCAAAAGACTACACACTCATCGTGGGTATGC
CTGGGACAGGAGAAACAACTACGATATGTACTCTCGTAAGAATTCTCTACGCCTGTGGTTTTAGCGTTTT
GTTGACCAGCTATACACACTCTGCTGTTGACAATATTCTTTTGAAGTTAGCCAAGTTTAAAATAGGATTT
TTGCGTTTGGGTCAGATTCAGAAGGTTCATCCAGCTATCCAGCAATTTACAGAGCAAGAAATTTGCAGAT
CAAAGTCCATTAAATCCTTAGCTCTTCTAGAAGAACTCTACAATAGTCAACTTATAGTTGCAACAACATG
TATGGGAATAAACCATCCAATATTTTCCCGTAAAATTTTTGATTTTTGTATTGTGGATGAAGCCTCTCAA
ATTAGCCAACCAATTTGTCTGGGCCCCCTTTTTTTTTCACGGAGATTTGTGTTAGTGGGGGACCATCAGC
AGCTTCCTCCCCTGGTGCTAAACCGTGAAGCAAGAGCTCTTGGCATGAGTGAAAGCTTATTCAAGAGGCT
GGAGCAGAATAAGAGTGCTGTTGTACAGTTAACCGTGCAGTACAGAATGAACAGTAAAATTATGTCCTTA
AGTAATAAGCTGACCTATGAGGGCAAGCTGGAGTGTGGATCAGACAAAGTGGCCAATGCAGTGATAAACC
TACGTCACTTTAAAGATGTGAAGCTGGAACTGGAATTTTATGCTGACTATTCTGATAATCCTTGGTTGAT
GGGAGTATTTGAACCCAACAATCCTGTTTGTTTCCTTAATACAGACAAGGTTCCAGCGCCAGAACAAGTT
GAAAAAGGTGGTGTGAGCAATGTAACAGAAGCCAAACTCATAGTTTTCCT
